Addgene plasmid #204753: pCPH2A-GS3
Purpose: Expression of Cas9 and human H2A
Depositing lab: Yuichiro Miyaoka. Depositing organization: Tokyo Metropolitan Institute of Medical Science. Publication: Fusion of histone variants to Cas9 suppresses non-homologous end joining. Kato-Inui T, Takahashi G, Ono T, Miyaoka Y. PLoS One. 2024 May 13;19(5):e0288578. doi: 10.1371/journal.pone.0288578. eCollection 2024. PubMed 38739603.
Backbone
  Vector backbone: pSpCas9(BB)-2A-Puro(PX459)V2.0(#62988)
  Vector type: Mammalian Expression
Growth in bacteria
  Bacterial resistance: Ampicillin, 100 μg/mL
  Growth temperature: 37°C
  Growth strain: DH5alpha
  Copy number: High Copy
Gene/Insert
  Gene/Insert name: H2A (alt name: H2AC20)
  Species: H. sapiens (human)
  Entrez Gene: H2AC20 (a.k.a. H2A, H2A-GL101, H2A/q, H2AFQ, HIST2H2AC)
  Cloning method: Gibson Cloning
Terms and licenses: Academic/Nonprofit Terms; Industry Terms: Not Available to Industry
How to cite: pCPH2A-GS3 was a gift from Yuichiro Miyaoka (Addgene plasmid # 204753 ; http://n2t.net/addgene:204753 ; RRID:Addgene_204753)
