[The description below was written by a language model from this plasmid's Addgene catalogue record and pLannotate feature annotations shown in this document.]
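Description:
pCPH2A-GS3 is a mammalian expression plasmid built on the pSpCas9(BB)-2A-Puro (PX459) V2.0 backbone and designed to express Streptococcus pyogenes Cas9 together with human histone H2A (H2AC20). It is propagated in E. coli as a high-copy plasmid through a ColE1/pUC-type origin with ampicillin selection (AmpR under its own bla promoter). It also retains an f1 phage origin and a single AAV2 ITR remnant carried over from the parent backbone.

In the annotated 9.2 kb sequence, expression is driven by a CBh-type hybrid promoter made up of the CMV enhancer, the chicken β-actin promoter and a hybrid CBA/MVM intron. The first annotated coding element downstream is the H2A sequence; the annotation tool matched it to the bovine H2A homologue, reflecting strong histone conservation, while the catalogue entry lists the insert as human. It lies a short distance upstream of the full Cas9 coding sequence on the same strand. This layout, the "GS3" in the name and the associated study on histone-variant fusions suggest an N-terminal H2A–Cas9 fusion joined by a short linker, although the record does not describe the linker. Cas9 is followed by a nucleoplasmin bipartite NLS, then a puromycin N-acetyltransferase gene and the bGH polyadenylation signal. In the parent vector the puromycin marker is linked through a 2A peptide, so transfected cells can be enriched with puromycin.

No U6 promoter or guide RNA scaffold appears in the feature table, so guide RNA may need to come from a separate construct. The plasmid was deposited with work testing whether fusing histone variants to Cas9 suppresses non-homologous end joining during genome editing.
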