Features (pLannotate 1.2.2; 17 found; start..end, strand, type, name):
     12..297     +  enhancer       CMV enhancer: human cytomegalovirus immediate early enhancer; contains an 18-bp deletion relative to the standard CMV enhancer
    299..573     +  promoter       chicken β-actin promoter: No description available
    574..801     +  intron         hybrid intron: hybrid between chicken β-actin (CBA) and minute virus of mice (MMV) introns (Gray et al., 2011)
    939..1325    +  CDS            H2A1_BOVIN (sequence withheld): Experimental evidence at protein level: Swiss-Prot protein existence level 1. Core component of nucleosome. Nucleosomes wrap and compact DNA into chromatin, limiting DNA accessibility to the cellular machineries which require DNA as a template. Histones thereby play a central role in transcription regulation, DNA repair, DNA replication and chromosomal stability. DNA accessibility is regulated via a complex set of post-translational modifications of histones, also called histone code, and nucleosome remodeling. From Bos taurus (Bovine).
   1371..2972    +  CDS            Cas9(N): N-terminal portion of Streptococcus pyogenes Cas9 (Zetsche et al., 2015)
   2973..5471    +  CDS            Cas9(C): C-terminal portion of Streptococcus pyogenes Cas9 (Zetsche et al., 2015)
   5472..5519    +  CDS            nucleoplasmin NLS: bipartite nuclear localization signal from nucleoplasmin
   5589..6188    +  CDS            PuroR (fragment): puromycin N-acetyltransferase; pac from Streptomyces; confers resistance to puromycin
   6222..6333    +  polyA_signal   bGH poly(A) signal: bovine growth hormone polyadenylation signal
   6438..6578    +  repeat_region  AAV2 ITR: inverted terminal repeat of adeno-associated virus serotype 2 inverted
   6583..6634    -  misc_feature   bom (fragment): basis of mobility region from pBR322
   6653..7108    +  rep_origin     f1 ori (sequence partly withheld): f1 bacteriophage origin of replication; arrow indicates direction of (+) strand synthesis
   7109..7158    -  misc_feature   bom (fragment): basis of mobility region from pBR322
   7260..7295    -  CDS            rop (fragment): Rop protein, which maintains plasmids at low copy number; rop
   7390..7494    +  promoter       AmpR promoter: bla
   7495..8355    +  CDS            AmpR: β-lactamase; bla; confers resistance to ampicillin, carbenicillin, and related antibiotics
   8526..9114    +  rep_origin     ori: high-copy-number ColE1/pMB1/pBR322/pUC origin of replication
>Addgene plasmid #204753 | pCPH2A-GS3 | addgene full sequence | sequence record 407632 | Addgene NGS Result
CTAGAGGTACCCGTTACATAACTTACGGTAAATGGCCCGCCTGGCTGACCGCCCAACGACCCCCGCCCAT
TGACGTCAATAGTAACGCCAATAGGGACTTTCCATTGACGTCAATGGGTGGAGTATTTACGGTAAACTGC
CCACTTGGCAGTACATCAAGTGTATCATATGCCAAGTACGCCCCCTATTGACGTCAATGACGGTAAATGG
CCCGCCTGGCATTGTGCCCAGTACATGACCTTATGGGACTTTCCTACTTGGCAGTACATCTACGTATTAG
TCATCGCTATTACCATGGTCGAGGTGAGCCCCACGTTCTGCTTCACTCTCCCCATCTCCCCCCCCTCCCC
ACCCCCAATTTTGTATTTATTTATTTTTTAATTATTTTGTGCAGCGATGGGGGCGGGGGGGGGGGGGCGC
GCGCCAGGCGGGGCGGGGCGGGGCGAGGGGCGGGGCGGGGCGAGGCGGAGAGGTGCGGCGGCAGCCAATC
AGAGCGGCGCGCTCCGAAAGTTTCCTTTTATGGCGAGGCGGCGGCGGCGGCGGCCCTATAAAAAGCGAAG
CGCGCGGCGGGCGGGAGTCGCTGCGCGCTGCCTTCGCCCCGTGCCCCGCTCCGCCGCCGCCTCGCGCCGC
CCGCCCCGGCTCTGACTGACCGCGTTACTCCCACAGGTGAGCGGGCGGGACGGCCCTTCTCCTCCGGGCT
GTAATTAGCTGAGCAAGAGGTAAGGGTTTAAGGGATGGTTGGTTGGTGGGGTATTAATGTTTAATTACCT
GGAGCACCTGCCTGAAATCACTTTTTTTCAGGTTGGACCGGTGCCACCATGGACTATAAGGACCACGACG
GAGACTACAAGGATCATGATATTGATTACAAAGACGATGACGATAAGATGGCCCCAAAGAAGAAGCGGAA
GGTCGGGATCCACGGAGTCCCTGCAGCC
[387 nt withheld, positions 939-1325]
GGTGGCGGTGGATCCGGTGGCGGTGGAAGTGGTGGCGGTGGATCTGACAAGAAGTACAGCATCGGCCTGG
ACATCGGCACCAACTCTGTGGGCTGGGCCGTGATCACCGACGAGTACAAGGTGCCCAGCAAGAAATTCAA
GGTGCTGGGCAACACCGACCGGCACAGCATCAAGAAGAACCTGATCGGAGCCCTGCTGTTCGACAGCGGC
GAAACAGCCGAGGCCACCCGGCTGAAGAGAACCGCCAGAAGAAGATACACCAGACGGAAGAACCGGATCT
GCTATCTGCAAGAGATCTTCAGCAACGAGATGGCCAAGGTGGACGACAGCTTCTTCCACAGACTGGAAGA
GTCCTTCCTGGTGGAAGAGGATAAGAAGCACGAGCGGCACCCCATCTTCGGCAACATCGTGGACGAGGTG
GCCTACCACGAGAAGTACCCCACCATCTACCACCTGAGAAAGAAACTGGTGGACAGCACCGACAAGGCCG
ACCTGCGGCTGATCTATCTGGCCCTGGCCCACATGATCAAGTTCCGGGGCCACTTCCTGATCGAGGGCGA
CCTGAACCCCGACAACAGCGACGTGGACAAGCTGTTCATCCAGCTGGTGCAGACCTACAACCAGCTGTTC
GAGGAAAACCCCATCAACGCCAGCGGCGTGGACGCCAAGGCCATCCTGTCTGCCAGACTGAGCAAGAGCA
GACGGCTGGAAAATCTGATCGCCCAGCTGCCCGGCGAGAAGAAGAATGGCCTGTTCGGAAACCTGATTGC
CCTGAGCCTGGGCCTGACCCCCAACTTCAAGAGCAACTTCGACCTGGCCGAGGATGCCAAACTGCAGCTG
AGCAAGGACACCTACGACGACGACCTGGACAACCTGCTGGCCCAGATCGGCGACCAGTACGCCGACCTGT
TTCTGGCCGCCAAGAACCTGTCCGACGCCATCCTGCTGAGCGACATCCTGAGAGTGAACACCGAGATCAC
CAAGGCCCCCCTGAGCGCCTCTATGATCAAGAGATACGACGAGCACCACCAGGACCTGACCCTGCTGAAA
GCTCTCGTGCGGCAGCAGCTGCCTGAGAAGTACAAAGAGATTTTCTTCGACCAGAGCAAGAACGGCTACG
CCGGCTACATTGACGGCGGAGCCAGCCAGGAAGAGTTCTACAAGTTCATCAAGCCCATCCTGGAAAAGAT
GGACGGCACCGAGGAACTGCTCGTGAAGCTGAACAGAGAGGACCTGCTGCGGAAGCAGCGGACCTTCGAC
AACGGCAGCATCCCCCACCAGATCCACCTGGGAGAGCTGCACGCCATTCTGCGGCGGCAGGAAGATTTTT
ACCCATTCCTGAAGGACAACCGGGAAAAGATCGAGAAGATCCTGACCTTCCGCATCCCCTACTACGTGGG
CCCTCTGGCCAGGGGAAACAGCAGATTCGCCTGGATGACCAGAAAGAGCGAGGAAACCATCACCCCCTGG
AACTTCGAGGAAGTGGTGGACAAGGGCGCTTCCGCCCAGAGCTTCATCGAGCGGATGACCAACTTCGATA
AGAACCTGCCCAACGAGAAGGTGCTGCCCAAGCACAGCCTGCTGTACGAGTACTTCACCGTGTATAACGA
GCTGACCAAAGTGAAATACGTGACCGAGGGAATGAGAAAGCCCGCCTTCCTGAGCGGCGAGCAGAAAAAG
GCCATCGTGGACCTGCTGTTCAAGACCAACCGGAAAGTGACCGTGAAGCAGCTGAAAGAGGACTACTTCA
AGAAAATCGAGTGCTTCGACTCCGTGGAAATCTCCGGCGTGGAAGATCGGTTCAACGCCTCCCTGGGCAC
ATACCACGATCTGCTGAAAATTATCAAGGACAAGGACTTCCTGGACAATGAGGAAAACGAGGACATTCTG
GAAGATATCGTGCTGACCCTGACACTGTTTGAGGACAGAGAGATGATCGAGGAACGGCTGAAAACCTATG
CCCACCTGTTCGACGACAAAGTGATGAAGCAGCTGAAGCGGCGGAGATACACCGGCTGGGGCAGGCTGAG
CCGGAAGCTGATCAACGGCATCCGGGACAAGCAGTCCGGCAAGACAATCCTGGATTTCCTGAAGTCCGAC
GGCTTCGCCAACAGAAACTTCATGCAGCTGATCCACGACGACAGCCTGACCTTTAAAGAGGACATCCAGA
AAGCCCAGGTGTCCGGCCAGGGCGATAGCCTGCACGAGCACATTGCCAATCTGGCCGGCAGCCCCGCCAT
TAAGAAGGGCATCCTGCAGACAGTGAAGGTGGTGGACGAGCTCGTGAAAGTGATGGGCCGGCACAAGCCC
GAGAACATCGTGATCGAAATGGCCAGAGAGAACCAGACCACCCAGAAGGGACAGAAGAACAGCCGCGAGA
GAATGAAGCGGATCGAAGAGGGCATCAAAGAGCTGGGCAGCCAGATCCTGAAAGAACACCCCGTGGAAAA
CACCCAGCTGCAGAACGAGAAGCTGTACCTGTACTACCTGCAGAATGGGCGGGATATGTACGTGGACCAG
GAACTGGACATCAACCGGCTGTCCGACTACGATGTGGACCATATCGTGCCTCAGAGCTTTCTGAAGGACG
ACTCCATCGACAACAAGGTGCTGACCAGAAGCGACAAGAACCGGGGCAAGAGCGACAACGTGCCCTCCGA
AGAGGTCGTGAAGAAGATGAAGAACTACTGGCGGCAGCTGCTGAACGCCAAGCTGATTACCCAGAGAAAG
TTCGACAATCTGACCAAGGCCGAGAGAGGCGGCCTGAGCGAACTGGATAAGGCCGGCTTCATCAAGAGAC
AGCTGGTGGAAACCCGGCAGATCACAAAGCACGTGGCACAGATCCTGGACTCCCGGATGAACACTAAGTA
CGACGAGAATGACAAGCTGATCCGGGAAGTGAAAGTGATCACCCTGAAGTCCAAGCTGGTGTCCGATTTC
CGGAAGGATTTCCAGTTTTACAAAGTGCGCGAGATCAACAACTACCACCACGCCCACGACGCCTACCTGA
ACGCCGTCGTGGGAACCGCCCTGATCAAAAAGTACCCTAAGCTGGAAAGCGAGTTCGTGTACGGCGACTA
CAAGGTGTACGACGTGCGGAAGATGATCGCCAAGAGCGAGCAGGAAATCGGCAAGGCTACCGCCAAGTAC
TTCTTCTACAGCAACATCATGAACTTTTTCAAGACCGAGATTACCCTGGCCAACGGCGAGATCCGGAAGC
GGCCTCTGATCGAGACAAACGGCGAAACCGGGGAGATCGTGTGGGATAAGGGCCGGGATTTTGCCACCGT
GCGGAAAGTGCTGAGCATGCCCCAAGTGAATATCGTGAAAAAGACCGAGGTGCAGACAGGCGGCTTCAGC
AAAGAGTCTATCCTGCCCAAGAGGAACAGCGATAAGCTGATCGCCAGAAAGAAGGACTGGGACCCTAAGA
AGTACGGCGGCTTCGACAGCCCCACCGTGGCCTATTCTGTGCTGGTGGTGGCCAAAGTGGAAAAGGGCAA
GTCCAAGAAACTGAAGAGTGTGAAAGAGCTGCTGGGGATCACCATCATGGAAAGAAGCAGCTTCGAGAAG
AATCCCATCGACTTTCTGGAAGCCAAGGGCTACAAAGAAGTGAAAAAGGACCTGATCATCAAGCTGCCTA
AGTACTCCCTGTTCGAGCTGGAAAACGGCCGGAAGAGAATGCTGGCCTCTGCCGGCGAACTGCAGAAGGG
AAACGAACTGGCCCTGCCCTCCAAATATGTGAACTTCCTGTACCTGGCCAGCCACTATGAGAAGCTGAAG
GGCTCCCCCGAGGATAATGAGCAGAAACAGCTGTTTGTGGAACAGCACAAGCACTACCTGGACGAGATCA
TCGAGCAGATCAGCGAGTTCTCCAAGAGAGTGATCCTGGCCGACGCTAATCTGGACAAAGTGCTGTCCGC
CTACAACAAGCACCGGGATAAGCCCATCAGAGAGCAGGCCGAGAATATCATCCACCTGTTTACCCTGACC
AATCTGGGAGCCCCTGCCGCCTTCAAGTACTTTGACACCACCATCGACCGGAAGAGGTACACCAGCACCA
AAGAGGTGCTGGACGCCACCCTGATCCACCAGAGCATCACCGGCCTGTACGAGACACGGATCGACCTGTC
TCAGCTGGGAGGCGACAAAAGGCCGGCGGCCACGAAAAAGGCCGGCCAGGCAAAAAAGAAAAAGGAATTC
GGCAGTGGAGAGGGCAGAGGAAGTCTGCTAACATGCGGTGACGTCGAGGAGAATCCTGGCCCAATGACCG
AGTACAAGCCCACGGTGCGCCTCGCCACCCGCGACGACGTCCCCAGGGCCGTACGCACCCTCGCCGCCGC
GTTCGCCGACTACCCCGCCACGCGCCACACCGTCGATCCGGACCGCCACATCGAGCGGGTCACCGAGCTG
CAAGAACTCTTCCTCACGCGCGTCGGGCTCGACATCGGCAAGGTGTGGGTCGCGGACGACGGCGCCGCGG
TGGCGGTCTGGACCACGCCGGAGAGCGTCGAAGCGGGGGCGGTGTTCGCCGAGATCGGCCCGCGCATGGC
CGAGTTGAGCGGTTCCCGGCTGGCCGCGCAGCAACAGATGGAAGGCCTCCTGGCGCCGCACCGGCCCAAG
GAGCCCGCGTGGTTCCTGGCCACCGTCGGAGTCTCGCCCGACCACCAGGGCAAGGGTCTGGGCAGCGCCG
TCGTGCTCCCCGGAGTGGAGGCGGCCGAGCGCGCCGGGGTGCCCGCCTTCCTGGAGACCTCCGCGCCCCG
CAACCTCCCCTTCTACGAGCGGCTCGGCTTCACCGTCACCGCCGACGTCGAGGTGCCCGAAGGACCGCGC
ACCTGGTGCATGACCCGCAAGCCCGGTGCCTGAGAATTCTAACTAGAGCTCGCTGATCAGCCTCGACTGT
GCCTTCTAGTTGCCAGCCATCTGTTGTTTGCCCCTCCCCCGTGCCTTCCTTGACCCTGGAAGGTGCCACT
CCCACTGTCCTTTCCTAATAAAATGAGGAAATTGCATCGCATTGTCTGAGTAGGTGTCATTCTATTCTGG
GGGGTGGGGTGGGGCAGGACAGCAAGGGGGAGGATTGGGAAGAGAATAGCAGGCATGCTGGGGAGCGGCC
GCAGGAACCCCTAGTGATGGAGTTGGCCACTCCCTCTCTGCGCGCTCGCTCGCTCACTGAGGCCGGGCGA
CCAAAGGTCGCCCGACGCCCGGGCTTTGCCCGGGCGGCCTCAGTGAGCGAGCGAGCGCGCAGCTGCCTGC
AGGGGCGCCTGATGCGGTATTTTCTCCTTACGCATCTGTGCGGTATTTCACACCGCATA
[95 nt withheld, positions 6635-6729]
T
[46 nt withheld, positions 6731-6776]
C
[141 nt withheld, positions 6778-6918]
CCTTTGACGTTGGAGTCCACGTTCTTT
[37 nt withheld, positions 6946-6982]
ACTCTATCTCGGGCTATTCTTTTGATTTATAAGGGATTTTGCCGATTTCGGTCTATTGGTTAAAAAATGA
GCTGATTTAACAAAAATTTAACGCGAATTTTAACAAAATATTAACGTTTACAATTTTATGGTGCACTCTC
AGTACAATCTGCTCTGATGCCGCATAGTTAAGCCAGCCCCGACACCCGCCAACACCCGCTGACGCGCCCT
GACGGGCTTGTCTGCTCCCGGCATCCGCTTACAGACAAGCTGTGACCGTCTCCGGGAGCTGCATGTGTCA
GAGGTTTTCACCGTCATCACCGAAACGCGCGAGACGAAAGGGCCTCGTGATACGCCTATTTTTATAGGTT
AATGTCATGATAATAATGGTTTCTTAGACGTCAGGTGGCACTTTTCGGGGAAATGTGCGCGGAACCCCTA
TTTGTTTATTTTTCTAAATACATTCAAATATGTATCCGCTCATGAGACAATAACCCTGATAAATGCTTCA
ATAATATTGAAAAAGGAAGAGTATGAGTATTCAACATTTCCGTGTCGCCCTTATTCCCTTTTTTGCGGCA
TTTTGCCTTCCTGTTTTTGCTCACCCAGAAACGCTGGTGAAAGTAAAAGATGCTGAAGATCAGTTGGGTG
CACGAGTGGGTTACATCGAACTGGATCTCAACAGCGGTAAGATCCTTGAGAGTTTTCGCCCCGAAGAACG
TTTTCCAATGATGAGCACTTTTAAAGTTCTGCTATGTGGCGCGGTATTATCCCGTATTGACGCCGGGCAA
GAGCAACTCGGTCGCCGCATACACTATTCTCAGAATGACTTGGTTGAGTACTCACCAGTCACAGAAAAGC
ATCTTACGGATGGCATGACAGTAAGAGAATTATGCAGTGCTGCCATAACCATGAGTGATAACACTGCGGC
CAACTTACTTCTGACAACGATCGGAGGACCGAAGGAGCTAACCGCTTTTTTGCACAACATGGGGGATCAT
GTAACTCGCCTTGATCGTTGGGAACCGGAGCTGAATGAAGCCATACCAAACGACGAGCGTGACACCACGA
TGCCTGTAGCAATGGCAACAACGTTGCGCAAACTATTAACTGGCGAACTACTTACTCTAGCTTCCCGGCA
ACAATTAATAGACTGGATGGAGGCGGATAAAGTTGCAGGACCACTTCTGCGCTCGGCCCTTCCGGCTGGC
TGGTTTATTGCTGATAAATCTGGAGCCGGTGAGCGTGGAAGCCGCGGTATCATTGCAGCACTGGGGCCAG
ATGGTAAGCCCTCCCGTATCGTAGTTATCTACACGACGGGGAGTCAGGCAACTATGGATGAACGAAATAG
ACAGATCGCTGAGATAGGTGCCTCACTGATTAAGCATTGGTAACTGTCAGACCAAGTTTACTCATATATA
CTTTAGATTGATTTAAAACTTCATTTTTAATTTAAAAGGATCTAGGTGAAGATCCTTTTTGATAATCTCA
TGACCAAAATCCCTTAACGTGAGTTTTCGTTCCACTGAGCGTCAGACCCCGTAGAAAAGATCAAAGGATC
TTCTTGAGATCCTTTTTTTCTGCGCGTAATCTGCTGCTTGCAAACAAAAAAACCACCGCTACCAGCGGTG
GTTTGTTTGCCGGATCAAGAGCTACCAACTCTTTTTCCGAAGGTAACTGGCTTCAGCAGAGCGCAGATAC
CAAATACTGTTCTTCTAGTGTAGCCGTAGTTAGGCCACCACTTCAAGAACTCTGTAGCACCGCCTACATA
CCTCGCTCTGCTAATCCTGTTACCAGTGGCTGCTGCCAGTGGCGATAAGTCGTGTCTTACCGGGTTGGAC
TCAAGACGATAGTTACCGGATAAGGCGCAGCGGTCGGGCTGAACGGGGGGTTCGTGCACACAGCCCAGCT
TGGAGCGAACGACCTACACCGAACTGAGATACCTACAGCGTGAGCTATGAGAAAGCGCCACGCTTCCCGA
AGGGAGAAAGGCGGACAGGTATCCGGTAAGCGGCAGGGTCGGAACAGGAGAGCGCACGAGGGAGCTTCCA
GGGGGAAACGCCTGGTATCTTTATAGTCCTGTCGGGTTTCGCCACCTCTGACTTGAGCGTCGATTTTTGT
GATGCTCGTCAGGGGGGCGGAGCCTATGGAAAAACGCCAGCAACGCGGCCTTTTTACGGTTCCTGGCCTT
TTGCTGGCCTTTTGCTCACATG
